Addgene plasmid #44093: pTF267 (pFA6a-TEV-6xGly-12xHis-KanMX)
Purpose: (Empty Backbone)
Depositing lab: Tim Formosa. Depositing organization: University of Utah.
Backbone
  Vector backbone: pFA6a-6xGLY-3xFLAG-kanMX6 (Addgene plasmid # 20754)
  Backbone manufacturer: Mark Hochstrasser lab (Yale Univeristy, New Haven, CT) (PMID: 19243080)
  Backbone size (bp): 4255
  Modifications to backbone: 6xGly/3xFlag replaced with TEV/6xGly/12xHis
  Vector type: PCR-based yeast C-terminal tagging
  Selectable markers: G418
  Tag / fusion protein: TEV protease site (C terminal on backbone); 6xGly linker (C terminal on backbone); 12xHis tag (C terminal on backbone); ADH1 transcription terminator (C terminal on backbone); KanMX casette (C terminal on backbone)
Growth in bacteria
  Bacterial resistance: Ampicillin, 100 μg/mL
  Growth temperature: 37°C
  Growth strain: DH5alpha
  Copy number: Unknown
Gene/Insert
  Cloning method: Ligation Independent Cloning
  Sequencing primers: 5′ Sp6; 3′ T7
Resource information
  A portion of this plasmid was derived from a plasmid made by: Backbone pFA6a-6xGLY-3xFLAG-kanMX6 from Mark Hochstrasser lab (Yale Univeristy, New Haven, CT) via Addgene (Plasmid no. 20754)
Terms and licenses: Academic/Nonprofit Terms; Industry Terms: Not Available to Industry
Depositor comments: The depositing lab has constructed and deposited here 36 plasmids that can be used to generate linear PCR products to fuse to the 3' end of an ORF in the yeast genome and add (TEV or PreScission protease site) - 6X Gly linker - (12X His, 2X Strep, 3X FLAG, Protein A, or V5) - ADH1 transcription terminator - (KanMX, HphMX, or His3MX). Six plasmids (Addgene plasmids 44062, 44068, 44074, 44080, 44086, and 44092) have no epitope/purification tag and so can be used to add an alternate tag by standard cloning into unique XhoI-KpnI-XbaI sites, if desired. The other 30 plasmids are all of the possible combinations of the protease site - tag - marker options listed above. After fusion, the modified protein can then be followed with the epitope or purified using the tag and released from the matrix with the protease site. The constructs were designed with one of two different protease sites to allow a complex with two different tags to be purified in two successive steps, using each protease to release the complex from each purification matrix. The schematic diagram (see attached above) represents the format of the constructs and shows the proper scheme for producing the desired PCR products (see also below). If only epitope tagging is needed, the upstream primer can be adjusted to skip the protease site (see example below). Construction: DS5421 (pFA6a-6xGLY-3XFLAG-HIS3MX6 (Addgene Plasmid #20753), DS5422 (pFA6a-6xGLY-3XFLAG-KanMX) (Addgene Plasmid #20754), or DS5423 (pFA6a-6xGLY-3XFLAG-HphMX) (Addgene Plasmid #20755) (corresponding to each selection marker) was digested with AscI and PacI to release 3XFlag and replace it with TEV or PreScision sites followed by 6xGly and an XhoI-KpnI-XbaI linker. Affinity tags were constructed by PCR or by annealing oligos to fit into the XhoI-XbaI gap. This includes 12xHis, 2xStrep II, 3xFLAG, PrtA (2 repeats as found in pBS1479), and V5. Each tag was inserted into each base vector, making 30 templates with all combinations of protease site, tag, and selectable marker. PCR amplification: These two primers (along with 50 nt of homology to the targets at the 5' ends) will amplify the desired product from any of the constructs (the reading frame for P1 is important – alternating codons bracketed). P1 5’-(homology)...[CGA]CGG[ATC]CCC[GGG]TTA[ATT]AAC-3’ P2 5’-(homology)...GATATCATCGATGAATTCGAGCTCGTTT-3’ If only epitope tagging is needed, the upstream primer can be adjusted to skip the protease site. As an example, for the V5-tag-containing constructs, usage of the following primer (5’-(homology)... GGTGGAGGCTCTAGAGGTAAGCCAATTCCA-3’) in place of P1 will omit the protease cleavage site and add only 3xGly and V5 (GGGSR-V5-Stop).
How to cite: pTF267 (pFA6a-TEV-6xGly-12xHis-KanMX) was a gift from Tim Formosa (Addgene plasmid # 44093 ; http://n2t.net/addgene:44093 ; RRID:Addgene_44093)
