[The description below was written by a language model from this plasmid's Addgene catalogue record and pLannotate feature annotations shown in this document.]
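Description:
pTF267 (pFA6a-TEV-6xGly-12xHis-KanMX) is a PCR-template plasmid for C-terminal tagging of genes at their chromosomal loci in budding yeast. It is not meant to be maintained in yeast. It is derived from the pFA6a-6xGLY-3xFLAG-kanMX6 backbone by replacing the 6xGly/3xFLAG segment with a TEV protease site, a six-glycine linker and a 12xHis tag, and it is catalogued as an empty backbone with no gene insert. In E. coli it replicates from a ColE1/pUC-type origin and is selected with ampicillin through the bla gene and its promoter. The small rop, bom and lacI fragments annotated in the 4,260 nt sequence are backbone remnants.

The functional module lies between the SP6 and T7 promoters, which serve as sequencing primer sites flanking the cassette. The short TEV–6xGly–12xHis coding segment is not picked up as a feature by the annotation, but by the record's design it sits upstream of the annotated ADH1 transcription terminator. This is followed by the kanMX marker, which confers G418 resistance in yeast. Amplifying the module with primers that carry about 50 nt of homology to the 3' end of a target ORF gives a linear product. This product integrates by homologous recombination, fusing the tag in frame and supplying a terminator and a selectable marker.

The tagged protein can be purified through the His tag and released from the matrix by TEV cleavage. The plasmid belongs to a set of 36 that combines TEV or PreScission sites with different tags and markers. With two different protease sites available, a complex carrying two tags can be purified in two successive steps. The upstream primer can also be redesigned to omit the protease site when only tagging is needed.
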