Features (pLannotate 1.2.2; 10 found; start..end, strand, type, name):
    199..303     -  promoter       AmpR promoter: bla
    398..433     +  CDS            rop (fragment): Rop protein, which maintains plasmids at low copy number; rop
    535..586     +  misc_feature   bom (fragment): basis of mobility region from pBR322
    649..667     +  promoter       SP6 promoter: promoter for bacteriophage SP6 RNA polymerase
    840..1027    +  terminator     ADH1 terminator: S. cerevisiae ADH1; transcription terminator for the S. cerevisiae alcohol dehydrogenase 1 (ADH1) gene
   1102..2458    +  gene           kanMX: yeast selectable marker conferring kanamycin resistance (Wach et al., 1994)
   2563..2581    -  promoter       T7 promoter: promoter for bacteriophage T7 RNA polymerase
   2603..2656    -  CDS            lacI (fragment): lac repressor; lacI; The lac repressor binds to the lac operator to inhibit transcription in E. coli. This inhibition can be relieved by adding lactose or isopropyl-β-D-thiogalactopyranoside (IPTG).
   2839..3427    -  rep_origin     ori: high-copy-number ColE1/pMB1/pBR322/pUC origin of replication
   3598..198     -  CDS            AmpR (across the origin): β-lactamase; bla; confers resistance to ampicillin, carbenicillin, and related antibiotics
>Addgene plasmid #44093 | pTF267 (pFA6a-TEV-6xGly-12xHis-KanMX) | depositor full sequence | sequence record 61671 | pTF267 (pFA6a-TEV-6xGly-12xHis-KanMX) sequence 4260 bps
CATTGGAAAACGTTCTTCGGGGCGAAAACTCTCAAGGATCTTACCGCTGTTGAGATCCAGTTCGATGTAA
CCCACTCGTGCACCCAACTGATCTTCAGCATCTTTTACTTTCACCAGCGTTTCTGGGTGAGCAAAAACAG
GAAGGCAAAATGCCGCAAAAAAGGGAATAAGGGCGACACGGAAATGTTGAATACTCATACTCTTCCTTTT
TCAATATTATTGAAGCATTTATCAGGGTTATTGTCTCATGAGCGGATACATATTTGAATGTATTTAGAAA
AATAAACAAATAGGGGTTCCGCGCACATTTCCCCGAAAAGTGCCACCTGACGTCTAAGAAACCATTATTA
TCATGACATTAACCTATAAAAATAGGCGTATCACGAGGCCCTTTCGTCTCGCGCGTTTCGGTGATGACGG
TGAAAACCTCTGACACATGCAGCTCCCGGAGACGGTCACAGCTTGTCTGTAAGCGGATGCCGGGAGCAGA
CAAGCCCGTCAGGGCGCGTCAGCGGGTGTTGGCGGGTGTCGGGGCTGGCTTAACTATGCGGCATCAGAGC
AGATTGTACTGAGAGTGCACCATATGGACATATTGTCGTTAGAACGCGGCTACAATTAATACATAACCTT
ATGTATCATACACATACGATTTAGGTGACACTATAGAACGCGGCCGCCAGCTGAAGCTTCGTACGCTGCA
GGTCGACGGATCCCCGGGTTAATTAACGAGAATTTATACTTCCAAGGTTCTGGTGGAGGCGGTGGAGGCT
CTAGACATCACCACCATCATCACCACCATCATCATCACCATTGACTCGAGGCGCGCCACTTCTAAATAAG
CGAATTTCTTATGATTTATGATTTTTATTATTAAATAAGTTATAAAAAAAATAAGTGTATACAAATTTTA
AAGTGACTCTTAGGTTTTAAAACGAAAATTCTTATTCTTGAGTAACTCTTTCCTGTAGGTCAGGTTGCTT
TCTCAGGTATAGTATGAGGTCGCTCTTATTGACCACACCTCTACCGGCAGATCCGCTAGGGATAACAGGG
TAATATAGATCTGTTTAGCTTGCCTCGTCCCCGCCGGGTCACCCGGCCAGCGACATGGAGGCCCAGAATA
CCCTCCTTGACAGTCTTGACGTGCGCAGCTCAGGGGCATGATGTGACTGTCGCCCGTACATTTAGCCCAT
ACATCCCCATGTATAATCATTTGCATCCATACATTTTGATGGCCGCACGGCGCGAAGCAAAAATTACGGC
TCCTCGCTGCAGACCTGCGAGCAGGGAAACGCTCCCCTCACAGACGCGTTGAATTGTCCCCACGCCGCGC
CCCTGTAGAGAAATATAAAAGGTTAGGATTTGCCACTGAGGTTCTTCTTTCATATACTTCCTTTTAAAAT
CTTGCTAGGATACAGTTCTCACATCACATCCGAACATAAACAACCATGGGTAAGGAAAAGACTCACGTTT
CGAGGCCGCGATTAAATTCCAACATGGATGCTGATTTATATGGGTATAAATGGGCTCGCGATAATGTCGG
GCAATCAGGTGCGACAATCTATCGATTGTATGGGAAGCCCGATGCGCCAGAGTTGTTTCTGAAACATGGC
AAAGGTAGCGTTGCCAATGATGTTACAGATGAGATGGTCAGACTAAACTGGCTGACGGAATTTATGCCTC
TTCCGACCATCAAGCATTTTATCCGTACTCCTGATGATGCATGGTTACTCACCACTGCGATCCCCGGCAA
AACAGCATTCCAGGTATTAGAAGAATATCCTGATTCAGGTGAAAATATTGTTGATGCGCTGGCAGTGTTC
CTGCGCCGGTTGCATTCGATTCCTGTTTGTAATTGTCCTTTTAACAGCGATCGCGTATTTCGTCTCGCTC
AGGCGCAATCACGAATGAATAACGGTTTGGTTGATGCGAGTGATTTTGATGACGAGCGTAATGGCTGGCC
TGTTGAACAAGTCTGGAAAGAAATGCATAAGCTTTTGCCATTCTCACCGGATTCAGTCGTCACTCATGGT
GATTTCTCACTTGATAACCTTATTTTTGACGAGGGGAAATTAATAGGTTGTATTGATGTTGGACGAGTCG
GAATCGCAGACCGATACCAGGATCTTGCCATCCTATGGAACTGCCTCGGTGAGTTTTCTCCTTCATTACA
GAAACGGCTTTTTCAAAAATATGGTATTGATAATCCTGATATGAATAAATTGCAGTTTCATTTGATGCTC
GATGAGTTTTTCTAATCAGTACTGACAATAAAAAGATTCTTGTTTTCAAGAACTTGTCATTTGTATAGTT
TTTTTATATTGTAGTTGTTCTATTTTAATCAAATGTTAGCGTGATTTATATTTTTTTTCGCCTCGACATC
ATCTGCCCAGATGCGAAGTTAAGTGCGCAGAAAGTAATATCATGCGTCAATCGTATGTGAATGCTGGTCG
CTATACTGCTGTCGATTCGATACTAACGCCGCCATCCAGTTTAAACGAGCTCGAATTCATCGATGATATC
AGATCCACTAGTGGCCTATGCGGCCGCGGATCTGCCGGTCTCCCTATAGTGAGTCGTATTAATTTCGATA
AGCCAGGTTAACCTGCATTAATGAATCGGCCAACGCGCGGGGAGAGGCGGTTTGCGTATTGGGCGCTCTT
CCGCTTCCTCGCTCACTGACTCGCTGCGCTCGGTCGTTCGGCTGCGGCGAGCGGTATCAGCTCACTCAAA
GGCGGTAATACGGTTATCCACAGAATCAGGGGATAACGCAGGAAAGAACATGTGAGCAAAAGGCCAGCAA
AAGGCCAGGAACCGTAAAAAGGCCGCGTTGCTGGCGTTTTTCCATAGGCTCCGCCCCCCTGACGAGCATC
ACAAAAATCGACGCTCAAGTCAGAGGTGGCGAAACCCGACAGGACTATAAAGATACCAGGCGTTTCCCCC
TGGAAGCTCCCTCGTGCGCTCTCCTGTTCCGACCCTGCCGCTTACCGGATACCTGTCCGCCTTTCTCCCT
TCGGGAAGCGTGGCGCTTTCTCAATGCTCACGCTGTAGGTATCTCAGTTCGGTGTAGGTCGTTCGCTCCA
AGCTGGGCTGTGTGCACGAACCCCCCGTTCAGCCCGACCGCTGCGCCTTATCCGGTAACTATCGTCTTGA
GTCCAACCCGGTAAGACACGACTTATCGCCACTGGCAGCAGCCACTGGTAACAGGATTAGCAGAGCGAGG
TATGTAGGCGGTGCTACAGAGTTCTTGAAGTGGTGGCCTAACTACGGCTACACTAGAAGGACAGTATTTG
GTATCTGCGCTCTGCTGAAGCCAGTTACCTTCGGAAAAAGAGTTGGTAGCTCTTGATCCGGCAAACAAAC
CACCGCTGGTAGCGGTGGTTTTTTTGTTTGCAAGCAGCAGATTACGCGCAGAAAAAAAGGATCTCAAGAA
GATCCTTTGATCTTTTCTACGGGGTCTGACGCTCAGTGGAACGAAAACTCACGTTAAGGGATTTTGGTCA
TGAGATTATCAAAAAGGATCTTCACCTAGATCCTTTTAAATTAAAAATGAAGTTTTAAATCAATCTAAAG
TATATATGAGTAAACTTGGTCTGACAGTTACCAATGCTTAATCAGTGAGGCACCTATCTCAGCGATCTGT
CTATTTCGTTCATCCATAGTTGCCTGACTCCCCGTCGTGTAGATAACTACGATACGGGAGGGCTTACCAT
CTGGCCCCAGTGCTGCAATGATACCGCGAGACCCACGCTCACCGGCTCCAGATTTATCAGCAATAAACCA
GCCAGCCGGAAGGGCCGAGCGCAGAAGTGGTCCTGCAACTTTATCCGCCTCCATCCAGTCTATTAATTGT
TGCCGGGAAGCTAGAGTAAGTAGTTCGCCAGTTAATAGTTTGCGCAACGTTGTTGCCATTGCTACAGGCA
TCGTGGTGTCACGCTCGTCGTTTGGTATGGCTTCATTCAGCTCCGGTTCCCAACGATCAAGGCGAGTTAC
ATGATCCCCCATGTTGTGCAAAAAAGCGGTTAGCTCCTTCGGTCCTCCGATCGTTGTCAGAAGTAAGTTG
GCCGCAGTGTTATCACTCATGGTTATGGCAGCACTGCATAATTCTCTTACTGTCATGCCATCCGTAAGAT
GCTTTTCTGTGACTGGTGAGTACTCAACCAAGTCATTCTGAGAATAGTGTATGCGGCGACCGAGTTGCTC
TTGCCCGGCGTCAATACGGGATAATACCGCGCCACATAGCAGAACTTTAAAAGTGCTCAT
