>Addgene plasmid #44093 | pTF267 (pFA6a-TEV-6xGly-12xHis-KanMX) | addgene partial sequence | sequence record 62019 | Sp6 5'-ATTTAGGTGACACTATAG-3'
GCTGCAGGTCGACGGATCCCCGGGTTAATTAACGAGAATTTATACTTCCAAGGTTCTGGTGGAGGCGGTG
GAGGCTCTAGACATCACCACCATCATCACCACCATCATCATCACCATTGACTCGAGGCGCGCCACTTCTA
AATAAGCGAATTTCTTATGATTTATGATTTTTATTATTAAATAAGTTATAAAAAAAATAAGTGTATACAA
ATTTTAAAGTGACTCTTAGGTTTTAAAACGAAAATTCTTATTCTTGAGTAACTCTTTCCTGTAGGTCAGG
TTGCTTTCTCAGGTATAGTATGAGGTCGCTCTTATTGACCACACCTCTACCGGCAGATCCGCTAGGGATA
ACAGGGTAATATAGATCTGTTTAGCTTGCCTCGTCCCCGCCGGGTCACCCGGCCAGCGACATGGAGGCCC
AGAATACCCTCCTTGACAGTCTTGACGTGCGCAGCTCAGGGGCATGATGTGACTGTCGCCCGTACATTTA
GCCCATACATCCCCATGTATAATCATTTGCATCCATACATTTTGATGGCCGCACGGCGCGAAGCAAAAAT
TACGGCTCCTCGCTGCAGACCTGCGAGCAGGGAAACGCTCCCCTCACAGACGCGTTGAATTGTCCCCACG
CCGCGCCCCTGTAGAGAAATATAAAAGGTTAGGATTTGCCACTGAGGTTCTTCTTTCATATACTTCCTTT
TAAAATCTTGCTAGGATACAGTTCTCACATCACATCCGAACATAAACAACCATGGGTAAGGAAAAGACTC
ACGTTTCGAGGCCGCGATTAAATTCCAACATGGATGCTGATTTATATGGGTATAAATGGGCTCGCGATAA
TGTCGGGCAATCAGGTGCGACAATCTATCGATTGTATGGGAAGCCCGATGCGCCAGAGTTGTTTCTGAAA
CATGGCAAAGGTAGCGTTGCCAATGATGTTACA
