>Addgene plasmid #44093 | pTF267 (pFA6a-TEV-6xGly-12xHis-KanMX) | addgene partial sequence | sequence record 62440 | T7 5'-TAATACGACTCACTATAGGG-3'
TAGGCCACTAGTGGATCTGATATCATCGATGAATTCGAGCTCGTTTAAACTGGATGGCGGCGTTAGTATC
GAATCGACAGCAGTATAGCGACCAGCATTCACATACGATTGACGCATGATATTACTTTCTGCGCACTTAA
CTTCGCATCTGGGCAGATGATGTCGAGGCGAAAAAAAATATAAATCACGCTAACATTTGATTAAAATAGA
ACAACTACAATATAAAAAAACTATACAAATGACAAGTTCTTGAAAACAAGAATCTTTTTATTGTCAGTAC
TGATTAGAAAAACTCATCGAGCATCAAATGAAACTGCAATTTATTCATATCAGGATTATCAATACCATAT
TTTTGAAAAAGCCGTTTCTGTAATGAAGGAGAAAACTCACCGAGGCAGTTCCATAGGATGGCAAGATCCT
GGTATCGGTCTGCGATTCCGACTCGTCCAACATCAATACAACCTATTAATTTCCCCTCGTCAAAAATAAG
GTTATCAAGTGAGAAATCACCATGAGTGACGACTGAATCCGGTGAGAATGGCAAAAGCTTATGCATTTCT
TTCCAGACTTGTTCAACAGGCCAGCCATTACGCTCGTCATCAAAATCACTCGCATCAACCAAACCGTTAT
TCATTCGTGATTGCGCCTGAGCGAGACGAAATACGCGATCGCTGTTAAAAGGACAATTACAAACAGGAAT
CGAATGCAACCGGCGCAGGAACACTGCCAGCGCATCAACAATATTTTCACCTGAATCAGGATATTCTTCT
AATACCTGGAATGCTGTTTTGCCGGGGATCGCAGTGGTGAGTAACCATGCATCATCAGGAGTACGGATAA
AATGCTTGATGGTCGGAAGAGGCATAAATTCCGTCAGCCAGTTTAGTCTGACCATCTCATCTGTA
